>Addgene plasmid #208682 | pDisplay-GRAB_VIP1.0 | addgene full sequence | sequence record 419240 | Addgene NGS Result
GCGCGCGTTGACATTGATTATTGACTAGTTATTAATAGTAATCAATTACGGGGTCATTAGTTCATAGCCC
ATATATGGAGTTCCGCGTTACATAACTTACGGTAAATGGCCCGCCTGGCTGACCGCCCAACGACCCCTGC
CCATTGACGTCAATAATGACGTATGTTCCCATAGTAACGCCAATAGGGACTTTCCATTGACGTCAATGGG
TGGAGTATTTACGGTAAACTGCCCACTTGGCAGTACATCAAGTGTATCATATGCCAAGTACGCCCCCTAT
TGACGTCAATGACGGTAAATGGCCCGCCTGGCATTATGCCCAGTACATGACCTTATGGGACTTTCCTACT
TGGCAGTACATCTACGTATTAGTCATCGCTATTACCATGGTGATGCGGTTTTGGCAGTACATCAATGGGC
GTGGATAGCGGTTTGACTCACGGGGATTTCCAAGTCTCCACCCCATTGACGTCAATGGGAGTTTGTTTTG
GCACCAAAATCAACGGGACTTTCCAAAATGTCGTAACAACTCCGCCCCATTGACGCAAATGGGCGGTAGG
CGTGTACGGTGGGAGGTCTATATAAGCAGAGCTCTCTGGCTAACTAGAGAACCCACTGCTTACTGGCTTA
TCGAAATTAATACGACTCACTATAGGGAGACCCAAGCTTGGTACCGAGCTCGGATCCACTAGTAACGGCC
GCCAGTGTGCTGGAATTCGGCTTGGGGATATCCACCATGGAGACAGACACACTCCTGCTATGGGTACTGC
TGCTCTGGGTTCCAGGTTCCACTGGTGACACAAGTTTGTACAAAAAAGTTGGCACCACCGGTCGGACGCT
GCTGCCTCCCGCGCTGCTGACCTGCTGGCTGCTCGCCCCCGTGAACAGCATTCACCCAGAATGCCGATTT
CATCTGGAAATACAGGAGGAAGAAACAAAATGTGCAGAGCTTCTGAGGTCTCAAACAGAAAAACACAAAG
CCTGCAGTGGCGTCTGGGACAACATCACGTGCTGGCGGCCTGCCAATGTGGGAGAGACCGTCACGGTGCC
CTGCCCAAAAGTCTTCAGCAATTTTTACAGCAAAGCAGGAAACATAAGCAAAAACTGTACGAGTGACGGA
TGGTCAGAGACGTTCCCAGATTTCGTCGATGCCTGTGGCTACAGCGACCCGGAGGATGAGAGCAAGATCA
CGTTTTATATTCTGGTGAAGGCCATTTATACCCTGGGCTACAGTGTCTCTCTGATGTCTCTTGCAACAGG
AAGCATAATTCTGTGCCTCTTCAGGAAGCTGCACTGCACCAGGAATTACATCCACCTGAACCTGTTCCTG
TCCTTCATCCTGAGAGCCATCTCAGTGCTGGTCAAGGACGACGTTCTCTACTCCAGCTCTGGCACGTTGC
ACTGCCCTGACCAGCCATCCTCCTGGGTGGGCTGCAAGCTGAGCCTGGTCTTCCTGCAGTACTGCATCAT
GGCCAACTTCTTCTGGCTGCTGGTGGAGGGGCTCTACCTCCACACCCTCCTGGTGGCCATGCTCCCCCCT
AGAAGGTGCTTCCTGGCCTACCTCCTGATCGGATGGGGCCTCCCCACCGTCTGCATCGGTGCATGGACTG
CGGCCAGGCTCTACTTAGAAGACACCGGTTGCTGGGATACAAACGACCACAGTGTGCCCTGGTGGGTCAT
ACGAATACCGATTTTAATTTCCATCATCGTCAATTTTGTCCTTTTCATTAGTATTATACGAATTTTGCTG
CAGAAGTTAACATCCCCACCCGCGCCGGCCGGGCCGCGCGACACCGACGCGCTGGACCTGGAGGAGGGAG
GAAACGTCTATATCAAGGCCGACAAGCAGAAGAACGGCATCAAGGCGAACTTCCACATCCGCCACAACAT
CGAGGACGGCGGCGTGCAGCTCGCCTACCACTACCAGCAGAACACCCCCATCGGCGACGGCCCCGTGCTG
CTGCCCGACAACCACTACCTGAGCGTGCAGTCCAAACTTTCGAAAGACCCCAACGAGAAGCGCGATCACA
TGGTCCTGCTGGAGTTCGTGACCGCCGCCGGGATCACTCTCGGCATGGACGAGCTGTACAAGGGCGGTAC
CGGAGGGAGCATGGTGAGAAAGGGCGAGGAGCTGTTCACCGGGGTGGTGCCCATCCTGGTCGAGCTGGAC
GGCGACGTAAACGGCCACAAGTTCAGCGTGTCCGGCGAGGGTGAGGGCGATGCCACCTACGGCAAGCTGA
CCCTGAAGTTCATCTGCACCACCGGCAAGCTGCCCGTGCCCTGGCCCACCCTCGTGACCACCCTGACCTA
CGGCGTGCAGTGCTTCAGCCGCTACCCCGACCACATGAAGCAGCACGACTTCTTCAAGTCCGCCATGCCC
GAAGGCTACATCCAGGAGCGCACCATCTTCTTCAAGGACGACGGCAACTACAAGACCCGCGCCGAGGTGA
AGTTCGAGGGCGACACCCTGGTGAACCGCATCGAGCTGAAGGGCATCGACTTCAAGGAGGACGGCAACAT
CCTGGGGCACAAGCTGGAGTACAACACCGGAGCAGCAGCACGCTGGCGCGGGTCTCAGTACAAGAGGCTG
GCCAAGTCCACGCTCCTGCTTATCCCGCTGTTCGGCGTCCACTACATGGTGTTTGCCGTGTTTCCCATCA
GCATCTCCTCCAAATACCAGATACTGTTTGAGCTGTGCCTCGGGTCGTTCCAGGGCCTGGTGGTGGCCGT
CCTCTACTGTTTCCTGAACAGTGAGGTGCAGTGCGAGCTGAAGCGAAAATGGCGAAGCCGGTGCCCGACC
CCGTCCGCGAGCCGGGATTACAGGGTCTGCGGTTCCTCCTTCTCCCGCAACGGCTCGGAGGGCGCCCTGC
AGTTCCACCGCGGCTCCCGCGCCCAGTCCTTCCTGCAAACGGAGACCTCGGTCATCTAGGCTAGCGCCCC
TCTCCCTCCCCCCCCCCTAACGTTACTGGCCGAAGCCGCTTGGAATAAGGCCGGTGTGCGTTTGTCTATA
TGTTATTTTCCACCATATTGCCGTCTTTTGGCAATGTGAGGGCCCGGAAACCTGGCCCTGTCTTCTTGAC
GAGCATTCCTAGGGGTCTTTCCCCTCTCGCCAAAGGAATGCAAGGTCTGTTGAATGTCGTGAAGGAAGCA
GTTCCTCTGGAAGCTTCTTGAAGACAAACAACGTCTGTAGCGACCCTTTGCAGGCAGCGGAACCCCCCAC
CTGGCGACAGGTGCCTCTGCGGCCAACGCCACGTGTATAAGATACACCTGCAAAGGCGGCACAACCCCAG
TGCCACGTTGTGAGTTGGATAGTTGTGGAAAGAGTCAAATGGCTCTCCTCAAGCGTATTCAACAAGGGGC
TGAAGGATGCCCAGAAGGTACCCCATTGTATGGGATCTGATCTGGGGCCTCGGTACACATGCTTTACATG
TGTTTAGTCGAGGTTAAAAAAACGTCTAGGCCCCCCGAACCACGGGGACGTGGTTTTCCTTTGAAAAACA
CGATGATAATATGGCCACAACCATGGTGAGCAAGGGCGAGGAGGATAACATGGCCATCATCAAGGAGTTC
ATGCGCTTCAAGGTGCACATGGAGGGCTCCGTGAACGGCCACGAGTTCGAGATCGAGGGCGAGGGCGAGG
GCCGCCCCTACGAGGGCACCCAGACCGCCAAGCTGAAGGTGACCAAGGGTGGCCCCCTGCCCTTCGCCTG
GGACATCCTGTCCCCTCAGTTCATGTACGGCTCCAAGGCCTACGTGAAGCACCCCGCCGACATCCCCGAC
TACTTGAAGCTGTCCTTCCCCGAGGGCTTCAAGTGGGAGCGCGTGATGAACTTCGAGGACGGCGGCGTGG
TGACCGTGACCCAGGACTCCTCCCTGCAGGACGGCGAGTTCATCTACAAGGTGAAGCTGCGCGGCACCAA
CTTCCCCTCCGACGGCCCCGTAATGCAGAAGAAGACCATGGGCTGGGAGGCCTCCTCCGAGCGGATGTAC
CCCGAGGACGGCGCCCTGAAGGGCGAGATCAAGCAGAGGCTGAAGCTGAAGGACGGCGGCCACTACGACG
CTGAGGTCAAGACCACCTACAAGGCCAAGAAGCCCGTGCAGCTGCCCGGCGCCTACAACGTCAACATCAA
GTTGGACATCACCTCCCACAACGAGGACTACACCATCGTGGAACAGTACGAACGCGCCGAGGGCCGCCAC
TCCACCGGCGGCATGGACGAGCTGTACAAGGATGGTAAAAAGAAGAAAAAGAAGTCAAAGACAAAGTGTG
TAATTATGTAAGTCGACGAACAAAAACTCATCTCAGAAGAGGATCTGAATGCTGTGGGCCAGGACACGCA
GGAGGTCATCGTGGTGCCACACTCCTTGCCCTTTAAGGTGGTGGTGATCTCAGCCATCCTGGCCCTGGTG
GTGCTCACCATCATCTCCCTTATCATCCTCATCATGCTTTGGCAGAAGAAGCCACGTTAGGCGGCCGCTC
GAGATCAGCCTCGACTGTGCCTTCTAGTTGCCAGCCATCTGTTGTTTGCCCCTCCCCCGTGCCTTCCTTG
ACCCTGGAAGGTGCCACTCCCACTGTCCTTTCCTAATAAAATGAGGAAATTGCATCGCATTGTCTGAGTA
GGTGTCATTCTATTCTGGGGGGTGGGGTGGGGCAGGACAGCAAGGGGGAGGATTGGGAAGACAATAGCAG
GCATGCTGGGGATGCGGTGGGCTCTATGGCTTCTGAGGCGGAAAGAACCAGTGGCGGTAATACGGTTATC
CACAGAATCGGGGGATAACGCAGGAAAGAACATGTGAGCAAAAGGCCAGCAAAAGGCCAGGAACCGTAAA
AAGGCCGCGTTGCTGGCGTTTTTCCATAGGCTCCGCCCCCCTGACGAGCATCACAAAAATCGACGCTCAA
GTCAGAGGTGGCGAAACCCGACAGGACTATAAAGATACCAGGCGTTTCCCCCTGGAAGCTCCCTCGTGCG
CTCTCCTGTTCCGACCCTGCCGCTTACCGGATACCTGTCCGCCTTTCTCCCTTCGGGAAGCGTGGCGCTT
TCTCATAGCTCACGCTGTAGGTATCTCAGTTCGGTGTAGGTCGTTCGCTCCAAGCTGGGCTGTGTGCACG
AACCCCCCGTTCAGCCCGACCGCTGCGCCTTATCCGGTAACTATCGTCTTGAGTCCAACCCGGTAAGACG
CGACTTATCGCCACTGGCAGCAGCCACTGGTAACAGGATTAGCAGAGCGAGGTATGTAGGCGGTGCTACA
GAGTTCTTGAAGTGGTGGCCTAACTACGGCTACACTAGAAGAACAGTATTTGGTATCTGCGCTCTGCTGA
AGCCAGTTACCTTCGGAAAAAGAGTTGGTAGCTCTTGATCCGGCAAACAAACCACCGCTGGTAGCGGTGG
TTTTTTTGTTTGCAAGCAGCAGATTACGCGCAGAAAAAAAGGATCTCAAGAAGATCCTTTGATCTTTTCT
ACGGGGTCTGACGCTCAGTGGAACGAAAACTCACGTTAAGGGATTTTGGTCATGAGATTATCAAAAAGGA
TCTTCACCTAGATCCTTTTAAATTAAAAATGAAGTTTTAAATCAATCTAAAGTATATATGAGTAACCTGA
GGCTATGGCAGGGCCTGCCGCCCCGACGTTGGCTGCGAGCCCTGGGCCTTCACCCGAACTTGGGGGGTGG
GGTGGGGAAAAGGAAGAAACGCGGGCGTATTGGCCCCAATGGGGTCTCGGTGGGGTATCGACAGAGTGCC
AGCCCTGGGACCGAACCCCGCGTTTATGAACAAACGACCCAACACCGTGCGTTTTATTCTGTCTTTTTAT
TGCCGTCATAGCGCGGGTTCCTTCCGGTATTGTCTCCTTCCGTGTTTCAGTTAGCCTCCCCCTAGGGTGG
GCGAAGAACTCCAGCATGAGATCCCCGCGCTGGAGGATCATCCAGCCGGCGTCCCGGAAAACGATTCCGA
AGCCCAACCTTTCATAGAAGGCGGCGGTGGAATCGAAATCTCGTGATGGCAGGTTGGGCGTCGCTTGGTC
GGTCATTTCGAACCCCAGAGTCCCGCTCAGAAGAACTCGTCAAGAAGGCGATAGAAGGCGATGCGCTGCG
AATCGGGAGCGGCGATACCGTAAAGCACGAGGAAGCGGTCAGCCCATTCGCCGCCAAGCTCTTCAGCAAT
ATCACGGGTAGCCAACGCTATGTCCTGATAGCGGTCCGCCACACCCAGCCGGCCACAGTCGATGAATCCA
GAAAAGCGGCCATTTTCCACCATGATATTCGGCAAGCAGGCATCGCCATAGGTCACGACGAGATCCTCGC
CGTCGGGCATGCTCGCCTTGAGCCTGGCGAACAGTTCGGCTGGCGCGAGCCCCTGATGCTCTTCGTCCAG
ATCATCCTGATCGACAAGACCGGCTTCCATCCGAGTACGTGCTCGCTCGATGCGATGTTTCGCTTGGTGG
TCGAATGGGCAGGTAGCCGGATCAAGCGTATGCAGCCGCCGCATTGCATCAGCCATGATGGATACTTTCT
CGGCAGGAGCAAGGTGAGATGACAGGAGATCCTGCCCCGGCACTTCGCCCAATAGCAGCCAGTCCCTTCC
CGCTTCAGTGACAACGTCGAGCACAGCTGCGCAAGGAACGCCCGTCGTGGCCAGCCACGATAGCCGCGCT
GCCTCGTCTTGCAGTTCATTCAGGGCACCGGACAGGTCGGTCTTGACAAAAAGAACCGGGCGCCCCTGCG
CTGACAGCCGGAACACGGCGGCATCAGAGCAGCCGATTGTCTGTTGTGCCCAGTCATAGCCGAATAGCCT
CTCCACCCAAGCGGCCGGAGAACCTGCGTGCAATCCATCTTGTTCAATCATGCGAAACGATCCTCATCCT
GTCTCTTGATCGATCTTTGCAAAAGCCTAGGCCTCCAAAAAAGCCTCCTCACTACTTCTGGAATAGCTCA
GAGGCCGGGCCTCGGCCTCTGCATAAATAAAAAAAATTAGTCAGCCATGGGGCGGAGAATGGGCGGAACT
GGGCGGAGTTAGGGGCGGAATGGGCGGAGTTAGGGGCGGGACTATGGTTGCTGACTAATTGAGATGCATG
CTTTGCATACTTCTGCCTGCTGGGGAGCCTGGGGACTTTCCACACCTGGTTGCTGACTAATTGAGATGCA
TGCTTTGCATACTTCTGCCTGCTGGGGAGCCTGGGGACTTTCCACACCCTAACTGACACACATTCCACAG
CTGGTTCTTTCCGCCTCAGGACTCTTCCTTTTTCAATAAATCAATCTAAAGTATATATGAGTAAACTTGG
TCTGACAGTTACCAATGCTTAATCAGTGAGGCACCTATCTCAGCGATCTGTCTATTTCGTTCATCCATAG
TTGCCTGACTCCCCGTCGTGTAGATAACTACGATACGGGAGGGCTTACCATCTGGCCCCAGTGCTGCAAT
GATACCGCGAGACCCACGCTCACCGGCTCCAGATTTATCAGCAATAAACCAGCCAGCCGGAAGGGCCGAG
CGCAGAAGTGGTCCTGCAACTTTATCCGCCTCCATCCAGTCTATTAATTGTTGCCGGGAAGCTAGAGTAA
GTAGTTCGCCAGTTAATAGTTTGCGCAACGTTGTTGCCATTGCTACAGGCATCGTGGTGTCACGCTCGTC
GTTTGGTATGGCTTCATTCAGCTCCGGTTCCCAACGATCAAGGCGAGTTACATGATCCCCCATGTTGTGC
AAAAAAGCGGTTAGCTCCTTCGGTCCTCCGATCGTTGTCAGAAGTAAGTTGGCCGCAGTGTTATCACTCA
TGGTTATGGCAGCACTGCATAATTCTCTTACTGTCATGCCATCCGTAAGATGCTTTTCTGTGACTGGTGA
GTACTCAACCAAGTCATTCTGAGAATAGTGTATGCGGCGACCGAGTTGCTCTTGCCCGGCGTCAATACGG
GATAATACCGCGCCACATAGCAGAACTTTAAAAGTGCTCATCATTGGAAAACGTTCTTCGGGGCGAAAAC
TCTCAAGGATCTTACCGCTGTTGAGATCCAGTTCGATGTAACCCACTCGTGCACCCAACTGATCTTCAGC
ATCTTTTACTTTCACCAGCGTTTCTGGGTGAGCAAAAACAGGAAGGCAAAATGCCGCAAAAAAGGGAATA
AGGGCGACACGGAAATGTTGAATACTCATACTCTTCCTTTTTCAATATTATTGAAGCATTTATCAGGGTT
ATTGTCTCATGAGCGGATACATATTTGAATGTATTTAGAAAAATAAACAAATAGGGGTTCCGCGCACATT
TCCCCGAAAAGTGCCACCTG
[124 nt withheld, positions 8281-8404]
C
[91 nt withheld, positions 8406-8496]
A
[49 nt withheld, positions 8498-8546]
CCTTTGACGTTGGAGTCCACGTTCTTT
[37 nt withheld, positions 8574-8610]
ACCCTATCTCGGTCTATTCTTTTGATTTATAAGGGATTTTGCCGATTTCGGCCTATTGGTTAAAAAATGA
GCTGATTTAACAAAAATTTAACGCGAATTTTAACAAAATATTAACGCTTACAATTTAC
Features (pLannotate 1.2.2; 25 found; start..end, strand, type, name):
     10..389     +  enhancer       CMV enhancer: human cytomegalovirus immediate early enhancer
    390..593     +  promoter       CMV promoter: human cytomegalovirus (CMV) immediate early promoter
    589..622     +  LTR            5' LTR (truncated) (fragment): truncated 5' long terminal repeat (LTR) from HIV-1
    638..656     +  promoter       T7 promoter: promoter for bacteriophage T7 RNA polymerase
    737..799     +  sig_peptide    Igκ leader: leader sequence from mouse immunoglobulin κ light chain
    801..818     +  protein_bind   attB1 (fragment): mutant version of attB; core recombination site for the Gateway® BP reaction BP Clonase™
    890..1741    +  CDS            GHRHR (fragment): GHRHR_HUMAN - Experimental evidence at protein level: Swiss-Prot protein existence level 1. Receptor for GRF, coupled to G proteins which activate adenylyl cyclase. Stimulates somatotroph cell growth, growth hormone gene transcription and growth hormone secretion. From Homo sapiens (Human).
   1823..2545    +  CDS            cEGFP: cEGFP is a basic (constitutively fluorescent) green fluorescent protein published in 2008, derived from Aequorea victoria.
   2519..2797    +  CDS            GHRHR (fragment): GHRHR_HUMAN - Experimental evidence at protein level: Swiss-Prot protein existence level 1. Receptor for GRF, coupled to G proteins which activate adenylyl cyclase. Stimulates somatotroph cell growth, growth hormone gene transcription and growth hormone secretion. From Homo sapiens (Human).
   2937..3522    +  misc_feature   IRES2: internal ribosome entry site (IRES) of the encephalomyocarditis virus (EMCV)
   3523..4230    +  CDS            mCherry: mCherry is a basic (constitutively fluorescent) red fluorescent protein published in 2004, derived from Discosoma sp.. It is reported to be a very rapidly-maturing monomer with low acid sensitivity.
   4231..4281    +  CDS            K-Ras (fragment): human small GTPase proto-oncoprotein
   4321..4467    +  CDS            PDGFRβ TM domain: transmembrane domain from platelet derived growth factor receptor beta
   4495..4719    +  polyA_signal   bGH poly(A) signal: bovine growth hormone polyadenylation signal
   4723..4741    +  promoter       SV40 promoter (fragment): SV40 enhancer and early promoter
   4851..5439    -  rep_origin     ori: high-copy-number ColE1/pMB1/pBR322/pUC origin of replication
   5661..5677    +  polyA_signal   bGH poly(A) signal (fragment): bovine growth hormone polyadenylation signal
   5768..5815    -  polyA_signal   HSV TK poly(A) signal: herpes simplex virus thymidine kinase polyadenylation signal (Cole and Stacy, 1985)
   5874..6026    -  CDS            ble (fragment): BLE_KLEPN - Experimental evidence at protein level: Swiss-Prot protein existence level 1. Binding protein with a strong affinity to the bleomycin family of antibiotics. Binds to CL990; an antimitotic-antibiotic compound. From Klebsiella pneumoniae.
   6047..6841    -  CDS            NeoR/KanR: aminoglycoside phosphotransferase from Tn5; aph(3')-II (or nptII); confers resistance to neomycin, kanamycin, and G418 (Geneticin®)
   6876..7229    -  promoter       SV40 promoter: SV40 enhancer and early promoter
   7231..7248    -  promoter       AmpR promoter (fragment): bla
   7289..8149    -  CDS            AmpR: β-lactamase; bla; confers resistance to ampicillin, carbenicillin, and related antibiotics
   8150..8254    -  promoter       AmpR promoter: bla
   8281..8709    +  rep_origin     f1 ori (sequence partly withheld): f1 bacteriophage origin of replication; arrow indicates direction of (+) strand synthesis
