[The description below was written by a language model from this plasmid's Addgene catalogue record and pLannotate feature annotations shown in this document.]
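Description:
pDisplay-GRAB_VIP1.0 is a mammalian expression plasmid built on the Invitrogen pDisplay backbone that encodes GRAB_VIP1.0, a genetically encoded green fluorescent sensor for vasoactive intestinal peptide (VIP). It is maintained in E. coli as a high-copy plasmid through a ColE1/pUC-type origin with ampicillin selection (AmpR under its bla promoter). It also carries an f1 origin and an SV40 promoter-driven NeoR/KanR cassette with an HSV TK polyadenylation signal, which could allow G418 selection in mammalian cells.

Expression is driven by the CMV enhancer/promoter and terminated by the bGH polyadenylation signal. The open reading frame begins with the pDisplay Igκ leader, which directs the protein into the secretory pathway for surface delivery. This is followed by a human receptor scaffold interrupted by an EGFP-derived fluorescent module, the GRAB (GPCR activation-based) design in which ligand-induced conformational change of the receptor alters fluorescence. The automated annotation labels the two receptor segments as fragments of human GHRHR. This is probably a homology-based match to a related class B receptor, and the record does not otherwise name the receptor used.

Downstream, an EMCV IRES drives translation of mCherry fused to a short K-Ras fragment, presumably its C-terminal membrane-targeting motif. This gives a red, ligand-independent marker of expressing cells from the same transcript. The PDGFRβ transmembrane domain native to pDisplay is still annotated after this cassette, apparently as a backbone remnant. The plasmid is intended for expressing the sensor in cultured mammalian cells to detect VIP optically, with mCherry available as a reference for expression.
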