Addgene plasmid #208682: pDisplay-GRAB_VIP1.0
Purpose: Expresses the genetically-encoded fluorescent vasoactive intestinal peptide (VIP) sensor GRAB_VIP1.0 in mammalian cells
Depositing lab: Yulong Li. Publication: A tool kit of highly selective and sensitive genetically encoded neuropeptide sensors. Wang H, Qian T, Zhao Y, Zhuo Y, Wu C, Osakada T, Chen P, Chen Z, Ren H, Yan Y, Geng L, Fu S, Mei L, Li G, Wu L, Jiang Y, Qian W, Zhang L, Peng W, Xu M, Hu J, Jiang M, Chen L, Tang C, Zhu Y, Lin D, Zhou JN, Li Y. Science. 2023 Nov 17;382(6672):eabq8173. doi: 10.1126/science.abq8173. Epub 2023 Nov 17. PubMed 37972184.
Backbone
  Vector backbone: pDisplay
  Backbone manufacturer: Invitrogen
  Backbone size w/o insert (bp): 6546
  Vector type: Mammalian Expression
Growth in bacteria
  Bacterial resistance: Ampicillin, 100 μg/mL
  Growth temperature: 37°C
  Growth strain: DH5alpha
  Copy number: High Copy
Gene/Insert
  Gene/Insert name: GPCR activation based vasoactive intestinal peptide (VIP) sensor GRAB_VIP1.0 (alt names: GRAB_VIP1.0; VIP1.0)
  Species: H. sapiens (human)
  Insert size (bp): 2193
  Promoter: CMV
  Cloning method: Gibson Cloning
  Sequencing primers: 5′ ATGGGCGGTAGGCGTGTA; 3′ CCTCACATTGCCAAAAGACG
Terms and licenses: Academic/Nonprofit Terms; Industry Terms: Not Available to Industry
Depositor comments: Please visit https://www.biorxiv.org/content/10.1101/2022.03.26.485911v1 for bioRxiv preprint.
How to cite: pDisplay-GRAB_VIP1.0 was a gift from Yulong Li (Addgene plasmid # 208682 ; http://n2t.net/addgene:208682 ; RRID:Addgene_208682)
