>Addgene plasmid #208682 | pDisplay-GRAB_VIP1.0 | depositor partial sequence | sequence record 406533 | GRAB_VIP1.0
ATGGAGACAGACACACTCCTGCTATGGGTACTGCTGCTCTGGGTTCCAGGTTCCACTGGTGACACAAGTT
TGTACAAAAAAGTTGGCACCACCGGTCGGACGCTGCTGCCTCCCGCGCTGCTGACCTGCTGGCTGCTCGC
CCCCGTGAACAGCATTCACCCAGAATGCCGATTTCATCTGGAAATACAGGAGGAAGAAACAAAATGTGCA
GAGCTTCTGAGGTCTCAAACAGAAAAACACAAAGCCTGCAGTGGCGTCTGGGACAACATCACGTGCTGGC
GGCCTGCCAATGTGGGAGAGACCGTCACGGTGCCCTGCCCAAAAGTCTTCAGCAATTTTTACAGCAAAGC
AGGAAACATAAGCAAAAACTGTACGAGTGACGGATGGTCAGAGACGTTCCCAGATTTCGTCGATGCCTGT
GGCTACAGCGACCCGGAGGATGAGAGCAAGATCACGTTTTATATTCTGGTGAAGGCCATTTATACCCTGG
GCTACAGTGTCTCTCTGATGTCTCTTGCAACAGGAAGCATAATTCTGTGCCTCTTCAGGAAGCTGCACTG
CACCAGGAATTACATCCACCTGAACCTGTTCCTGTCCTTCATCCTGAGAGCCATCTCAGTGCTGGTCAAG
GACGACGTTCTCTACTCCAGCTCTGGCACGTTGCACTGCCCTGACCAGCCATCCTCCTGGGTGGGCTGCA
AGCTGAGCCTGGTCTTCCTGCAGTACTGCATCATGGCCAACTTCTTCTGGCTGCTGGTGGAGGGGCTCTA
CCTCCACACCCTCCTGGTGGCCATGCTCCCCCCTAGAAGGTGCTTCCTGGCCTACCTCCTGATCGGATGG
GGCCTCCCCACCGTCTGCATCGGTGCATGGACTGCGGCCAGGCTCTACTTAGAAGACACCGGTTGCTGGG
ATACAAACGACCACAGTGTGCCCTGGTGGGTCATACGAATACCGATTTTAATTTCCATCATCGTCAATTT
TGTCCTTTTCATTAGTATTATACGAATTTTGCTGCAGAAGTTAACATCCCCACCCGCGCCGGCCGGGCCG
CGCGACACCGACGCGCTGGACCTGGAGGAGGGAGGAAACGTCTATATCAAGGCCGACAAGCAGAAGAACG
GCATCAAGGCGAACTTCCACATCCGCCACAACATCGAGGACGGCGGCGTGCAGCTCGCCTACCACTACCA
GCAGAACACCCCCATCGGCGACGGCCCCGTGCTGCTGCCCGACAACCACTACCTGAGCGTGCAGTCCAAA
CTTTCGAAAGACCCCAACGAGAAGCGCGATCACATGGTCCTGCTGGAGTTCGTGACCGCCGCCGGGATCA
CTCTCGGCATGGACGAGCTGTACAAGGGCGGTACCGGAGGGAGCATGGTGAGAAAGGGCGAGGAGCTGTT
CACCGGGGTGGTGCCCATCCTGGTCGAGCTGGACGGCGACGTAAACGGCCACAAGTTCAGCGTGTCCGGC
GAGGGTGAGGGCGATGCCACCTACGGCAAGCTGACCCTGAAGTTCATCTGCACCACCGGCAAGCTGCCCG
TGCCCTGGCCCACCCTCGTGACCACCCTGACCTACGGCGTGCAGTGCTTCAGCCGCTACCCCGACCACAT
GAAGCAGCACGACTTCTTCAAGTCCGCCATGCCCGAAGGCTACATCCAGGAGCGCACCATCTTCTTCAAG
GACGACGGCAACTACAAGACCCGCGCCGAGGTGAAGTTCGAGGGCGACACCCTGGTGAACCGCATCGAGC
TGAAGGGCATCGACTTCAAGGAGGACGGCAACATCCTGGGGCACAAGCTGGAGTACAACACCGGAGCAGC
AGCACGCTGGCGCGGGTCTCAGTACAAGAGGCTGGCCAAGTCCACGCTCCTGCTTATCCCGCTGTTCGGC
GTCCACTACATGGTGTTTGCCGTGTTTCCCATCAGCATCTCCTCCAAATACCAGATACTGTTTGAGCTGT
GCCTCGGGTCGTTCCAGGGCCTGGTGGTGGCCGTCCTCTACTGTTTCCTGAACAGTGAGGTGCAGTGCGA
GCTGAAGCGAAAATGGCGAAGCCGGTGCCCGACCCCGTCCGCGAGCCGGGATTACAGGGTCTGCGGTTCC
TCCTTCTCCCGCAACGGCTCGGAGGGCGCCCTGCAGTTCCACCGCGGCTCCCGCGCCCAGTCCTTCCTGC
AAACGGAGACCTCGGTCATCTAG
